>Addgene plasmid #49691 | pVRa33_375 | depositor full sequence | sequence record 74477 | pVRa33_375 sequence 6017 bps
ATGACCCAGGCAGCAAGTGATGAAATTCTGATTGCACGTATTGCACAGGGTGATCGTCTGGCAATGCAGG
TTCTGTATGGTCGTCATCATGTTCGTGTTTATCGTTTTGGTCTGCGTCTGGTTCGTGATGAACAGGCAGC
AGAAGATCTGATTAGCGAAGTTTTTCTGGATGTTTGGCGTCAGGCAGGTAAATTTGAAGGTCGTAGCGCA
GTTAGCACCTGGCTGCTGGCAATTACCCGTTTTAAAGCACTGAGCGCACTGCGTCGTCGTAAAGATTTTG
AACTGGATGAAGATGCAGCCAATGCAATTGAAGATACCAGCGATAATCCGGAAACCGTTGTTCAGAAAAA
AGATACCTCTGAAGCACTGCGTGAATGTCTGACCGGTCTGAGTCCGGAACATCGTGAAATTGTTGATCTG
GTGTACTATCACGAGAAAAGCGTTGAAGAAGTGGCAGAAATCGTTGGTATTCCGGAAAATACCGTTAAAA
CCCGTCTGTTTTATGCCCGTAAAAAACTGGCAGAACTGCTGAAAGCAGCCGGTGTTGAACGTGGTTGGCC
GTAAGGATCCAAGCTTGCGGCCGCACTCGAGCACCACCACCACCACCACTGAGATCCGGCTGCTAACAAA
GCCCGAAAGGAAGCTGAGTTGGCTGCTGCCACCGCTGAGCAATAACTAGCATAACCCCTTGGGGCCTCTA
AACGGGTCTTGAGGGGTTTTTTGCTGAAAGGAGGAACTATATCCGGATTGGCGAATGGG
[124 nt withheld, positions 760-883]
C
[91 nt withheld, positions 885-975]
A
[49 nt withheld, positions 977-1025]
CCTTTGACGTTGGAGTCCACGTTCTTT
[37 nt withheld, positions 1053-1089]
ACCCTATCTCGGTCTATTCTTTTGATTTATAAGGGATTTTGCCGATTTCGGCCTATTGGTTAAAAAATGA
GCTGATTTAACAAAAATTTAACGCGAATTTTAACAAAATATTAACGTTTACAATTTCAGGTGGCACTTTT
CGGGGAAATGTGCGCGGAACCCCTATTTGTTTATTTTTCTAAATACATTCAAATATGTATCCGCTCATGA
GACAATAACCCTGATAAATGCTTCAATAATATTGAAAAAGGAAGAGTATGAGTATTCAACATTTCCGTGT
CGCCCTTATTCCCTTTTTTGCGGCATTTTGCCTTCCTGTTTTTGCTCACCCAGAAACGCTGGTGAAAGTA
AAAGATGCTGAAGATCAGTTGGGTGCACGAGTGGGTTACATCGAACTGGATCTCAACAGCGGTAAGATCC
TTGAGAGTTTTCGCCCCGAAGAACGTTTTCCAATGATGAGCACTTTTAAAGTTCTGCTATGTGGCGCGGT
ATTATCCCGTATTGACGCCGGGCAAGAGCAACTCGGTCGCCGCATACACTATTCTCAGAATGACTTGGTT
GAGTACTCACCAGTCACAGAAAAGCATCTTACGGATGGCATGACAGTAAGAGAATTATGCAGTGCTGCCA
TAACCATGAGTGATAACACTGCGGCCAACTTACTTCTGACAACGATCGGAGGACCGAAGGAGCTAACCGC
TTTTTTGCACAACATGGGGGATCATGTAACTCGCCTTGATCGTTGGGAACCGGAGCTGAATGAAGCCATA
CCAAACGACGAGCGTGACACCACGATGCCTGCAGCAATGGCAACAACGTTGCGCAAACTATTAACTGGCG
AACTACTTACTCTAGCTTCCCGGCAACAATTAATAGACTGGATGGAGGCGGATAAAGTTGCAGGACCACT
TCTGCGCTCGGCCCTTCCGGCTGGCTGGTTTATTGCTGATAAATCTGGAGCCGGTGAGCGTGGGTCTCGC
GGTATCATTGCAGCACTGGGGCCAGATGGTAAGCCCTCCCGTATCGTAGTTATCTACACGACGGGGAGTC
AGGCAACTATGGATGAACGAAATAGACAGATCGCTGAGATAGGTGCCTCACTGATTAAGCATTGGTAACT
GTCAGACCAAGTTTACTCATATATACTTTAGATTGATTTAAAACTTCATTTTTAATTTAAAAGGATCTAG
GTGAAGATCCTTTTTGATAATCTCATGACCAAAATCCCTTAACGTGAGTTTTCGTTCCACTGAGCGTCAG
ACCCCGTAGAAAAGATCAAAGGATCTTCTTGAGATCCTTTTTTTCTGCGCGTAATCTGCTGCTTGCAAAC
AAAAAAACCACCGCTACCAGCGGTGGTTTGTTTGCCGGATCAAGAGCTACCAACTCTTTTTCCGAAGGTA
ACTGGCTTCAGCAGAGCGCAGATACCAAATACTGTCCTTCTAGTGTAGCCGTAGTTAGGCCACCACTTCA
AGAACTCTGTAGCACCGCCTACATACCTCGCTCTGCTAATCCTGTTACCAGTGGCTGCTGCCAGTGGCGA
TAAGTCGTGTCTTACCGGGTTGGACTCAAGACGATAGTTACCGGATAAGGCGCAGCGGTCGGGCTGAACG
GGGGGTTCGTGCACACAGCCCAGCTTGGAGCGAACGACCTACACCGAACTGAGATACCTACAGCGTGAGC
TATGAGAAAGCGCCACGCTTCCCGAAGGGAGAAAGGCGGACAGGTATCCGGTAAGCGGCAGGGTCGGAAC
AGGAGAGCGCACGAGGGAGCTTCCAGGGGGAAACGCCTGGTATCTTTATAGTCCTGTCGGGTTTCGCCAC
CTCTGACTTGAGCGTCGATTTTTGTGATGCTCGTCAGGGGGGCGGAGCCTATGGAAAAACGCCAGCAACG
CGGCCTTTTTACGGTTCCTGGCCTTTTGCTGGCCTTTTGCTCACATGTTCTTTCCTGCGTTATCCCCTGA
TTCTGTGGATAACCGTATTACCGCCTTTGAGTGAGCTGATACCGCTCGCCGCAGCCGAACGACCGAGCGC
AGCGAGTCAGTGAGCGAGGAAGCGGAAGAGCGCCTGATGCGGTATTTTCTCCTTACGCATCTGTGCGGTA
TTTCACACCGCATATATGGTGCACTCTCAGTACAATCTGCTCTGATGCCGCATAGTTAAGCCAGTATACA
CTCCGCTATCGCTACGTGACTGGGTCATGGCTGCGCCCCGACACCCGCCAACACCCGCTGACGCGCCCTG
ACGGGCTTGTCTGCTCCCGGCATCCGCTTACAGACAAGCTGTGACCGTCTCCGGGAGCTGCATGTGTCAG
AGGTTTTCACCGTCATCACCGAAACGCGCGAGGCAGCTGCGGTAAAGCTCATCAGCGTGGTCGTGAAGCG
ATTCACAGATGTCTGCCTGTTCATCCGCGTCCAGCTCGTTGAGTTTCTCCAGAAGCGTTAATGTCTGGCT
TCTGATAAAGCGGGCCATGTTAAGGGCGGTTTTTTCCTGTTTGGTCACTGATGCCTCCGTGTAAGGGGGA
TTTCTGTTCATGGGGGTAATGATACCGATGAAACGAGAGAGGATGCTCACGATACGGGTTACTGATGATG
AACATGCCCGGTTACTGGAACGTTGTGAGGGTAAACAACTGGCGGTATGGATGCGGCGGGACCAGAGAAA
AATCACTCAGGGTCAATGCCAGCGCTTCGTTAATACAGATGTAGGTGTTCCACAGGGTAGCCAGCAGCAT
CCTGCGATGCAGATCCGGAACATAATGGTGCAGGGCGCTGACTTCCGCGTTTCCAGACTTTACGAAACAC
GGAAACCGAAGACCATTCATGTTGTTGCTCAGGTCGCAGACGTTTTGCAGCAGCAGTCGCTTCACGTTCG
CTCGCGTATCGGTGATTCATTCTGCTAACCAGTAAGGCAACCCCGCCAGCCTAGCCGGGTCCTCAACGAC
AGGAGCACGATCATGCGCACCCGTGGGGCCGCCATGCCGGCGATAATGGCCTGCTTCTCGCCGAAACGTT
TGGTGGCGGGACCAGTGACGAAGGCTTGAGCGAGGGCGTGCAAGATTCCGAATACCGCAAGCGACAGGCC
GATCATCGTCGCGCTCCAGCGAAAGCGGTCCTCGCCGAAAATGACCCAGAGCGCTGCCGGCACCTGTCCT
ACGAGTTGCATGATAAAGAAGACAGTCATAAGTGCGGCGACGATAGTCATGCCCCGCGCCCACCGGAAGG
AGCTGACTGGGTTGAAGGCTCTCAAGGGCATCGGTCGAGATCCCGGTGCCTAATGAGTGAGCTAACTTAC
ATTAATTGCGTTGCGCTCACTGCCCGCTTTCCAGTCGGGAAACCTGTCGTGCCAGCTGCATTAATGAATC
GGCCAACGCGCGGGGAGAGGCGGTTTGCGTATTGGGCGCCAGGGTGGTTTTTCTTTTCACCAGTGAGACG
GGCAACAGCTGATTGCCCTTCACCGCCTGGCCCTGAGAGAGTTGCAGCAAGCGGTCCACGCTGGTTTGCC
CCAGCAGGCGAAAATCCTGTTTGATGGTGGTTAACGGCGGGATATAACATGAGCTGTCTTCGGTATCGTC
GTATCCCACTACCGAGATATCCGCACCAACGCGCAGCCCGGACTCGGTAATGGCGCGCATTGCGCCCAGC
GCCATCTGATCGTTGGCAACCAGCATCGCAGTGGGAACGATGCCCTCATTCAGCATTTGCATGGTTTGTT
GAAAACCGGACATGGCACTCCAGTCGCCTTCCCGTTCCGCTATCGGCTGAATTTGATTGCGAGTGAGATA
TTTATGCCAGCCAGCCAGACGCAGACGCGCCGAGACAGAACTTAATGGGCCCGCTAACAGCGCGATTTGC
TGGTGACCCAATGCGACCAGATGCTCCACGCCCAGTCGCGTACCGTCTTCATGGGAGAAAATAATACTGT
TGATGGGTGTCTGGTCAGAGACATCAAGAAATAACGCCGGAACATTAGTGCAGGCAGCTTCCACAGCAAT
GGCATCCTGGTCATCCAGCGGATAGTTAATGATCAGCCCACTGACGCGTTGCGCGAGAAGATTGTGCACC
GCCGCTTTACAGGCTTCGACGCCGCTTCGTTCTACCATCGACACCACCACGCTGGCACCCAGTTGATCGG
CGCGAGATTTAATCGCCGCGACAATTTGCGACGGCGCGTGCAGGGCCAGACTGGAGGTGGCAACGCCAAT
CAGCAACGACTGTTTGCCCGCCAGTTGTTGTGCCACGCGGTTGGGAATGTAATTCAGCTCCGCCATCGCC
GCTTCCACTTTTTCCCGCGTTTTCGCAGAAACGTGGCTGGCCTGGTTCACCACGCGGGAAACGGTCTGAT
AAGAGACACCGGCATACTCTGCGACATCGTATAACGTTACTGGTTTCACATTCACCACCCTGAATTGACT
CTCTTCCGGGCGCTATCATGCCATACCGCGAAAGGTTTTGCGCCATTCGATGGTGTCCGGGATCTCGACG
CTCTCCCTTATGCGACTCCTGCATTAGGAAGCAGCCCAGTAGTAGGTTGAGGCCGTTGAGCACCGCCGCC
GCAAGGAATGGTGCATGCAAGGAGATGGCGCCCAACAGTCCCCCGGCCACGGGGCCTGCCACCATACCCA
CGCCGAAACAAGCGCTCATGAGCCCGAAGTGGCGAGCCCGATCTTCCCCATCGGTGATGTCGGCGATATA
GGCGCCAGCAACCGCACCTGTGGCGCCGGTGATGCCGGCCACGATGCGTCCGGCGTAGAGGATCGAGATC
TCGATCCCGCGAAATTAATACGACTCACTATAGGGGAATTGTGAGCGGATAACAATTCCCCTCTAGAAAT
AATTTTGTTTAACTTTAAGAAGGAGATATACCATGGGCAGCAGCCATCATCATCATCATCACAGCAGCGG
CCTGGAAGTTCTGTTCCAGGGGCCCCAT
Features (pLannotate 1.2.2; 19 found; start..end, strand, type, name):
    592..609     +  CDS            9xHis (fragment): 9xHis affinity tag
    619..668     +  CDS            SET1 (fragment): solubility-enhancement tag derived from T7 phage gene 10B
    676..723     +  terminator     T7 terminator: transcription terminator for bacteriophage T7 RNA polymerase
    760..1215    +  rep_origin     f1 ori (sequence partly withheld): f1 bacteriophage origin of replication; arrow indicates direction of (+) strand synthesis
   1242..1346    +  promoter       AmpR promoter: bla
   1347..2207    +  CDS            AmpR: β-lactamase; bla; confers resistance to ampicillin, carbenicillin, and related antibiotics
   2378..2966    +  rep_origin     ori: high-copy-number ColE1/pMB1/pBR322/pUC origin of replication
   3152..3294    -  misc_feature   bom: basis of mobility region from pBR322
   3396..3587    -  CDS            rop: Rop protein, which maintains plasmids at low copy number; rop
   3604..3984    +  CDS            YPB1_ECOLX: Protein predicted: Swiss-Prot protein existence level 4. From Escherichia coli.
   4056..4347    -  CDS            TcR (fragment): tetracycline efflux protein; tet; confers resistance to tetracycline
   4362..4383    -  protein_bind   CAP binding site: CAP binding activates transcription in the presence of cAMP. E. coli catabolite activator protein
   4396..5478    -  CDS            lacI: lac repressor; lacI; The lac repressor binds to the lac operator to inhibit transcription in E. coli. This inhibition can be relieved by adding lactose or isopropyl-β-D-thiogalactopyranoside (IPTG).
   5479..5556    -  promoter       lacI promoter: lacI
   5564..5843    -  CDS            TcR (fragment): tetracycline efflux protein; tet; confers resistance to tetracycline
   5865..5883    +  promoter       T7 promoter: promoter for bacteriophage T7 RNA polymerase
   5884..5908    +  protein_bind   lac operator: The lac repressor binds to the lac operator to inhibit transcription in E. coli. This inhibition can be relieved by adding lactose or isopropyl-β-D-thiogalactopyranoside (IPTG). lac repressor encoded by lacI
   5923..5945    +  RBS            RBS: efficient ribosome binding site from bacteriophage T7 gene 10 (Olins and Rangwala, 1989)
   5964..5980    +  CDS            capTEV™ (fragment): composite tag for in vivo biotinylation, TEV protease cleavage, and 6xHis tagging
