[The description below was written by a language model from this plasmid's Addgene catalogue record and pLannotate feature annotations shown in this document.]
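Description:
pVRa33_375 is a low-copy bacterial expression plasmid built on the pVRa backbone, a pET-like vector for T7 RNA polymerase-driven expression in E. coli. It carries a ColE1/pBR322-type origin together with the rop gene and the bom mobility region, which is consistent with its recorded low copy number, along with an f1 phage origin. Selection is by ampicillin through the β-lactamase gene under its own promoter. Short tetracycline-resistance fragments flanking the lacI region appear to be non-functional pBR322 remnants.

The insert is ECF33_375, an extracytoplasmic function (ECF) sigma factor from Bradyrhizobium japonicum USDA 110, codon optimized for E. coli and cloned between NdeI and HindIII sites that remain intact. Expression is driven by a T7 promoter followed by a lac operator (pT7-lacO) and the strong T7 gene 10 ribosome binding site. A plasmid-borne lacI gene with its own promoter supplies repressor, so transcription is held off until IPTG is added and also requires a host that supplies T7 RNA polymerase. The backbone adds an N-terminal His6 tag followed by a PreScission protease site, which the annotation picks up only as a short tag fragment just downstream of the RBS. The sigma factor coding region itself was not annotated by the automated tool and spans the plasmid numbering origin. A further short His-tag fragment and a T7 gene 10-derived fragment lie downstream of the insert, before the T7 terminator. The record does not indicate whether these are translated.

The plasmid belongs to a synthetic biology collection used to map crosstalk among sigma factors, anti-sigma factors and their promoters, with the aim of building orthogonal genetic switches. Here it provides the inducible sigma factor component.
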