Addgene plasmid #49691: pVRa33_375
Depositing lab: Christopher Voigt. Depositing organization: University of California, San Francisco (UCSF). Publication: Design of orthogonal genetic switches based on a crosstalk map of sigmas, anti-sigmas, and promoters. Rhodius VA, Segall-Shapiro TH, Sharon BD, Ghodasara A, Orlova E, Tabakh H, Burkhardt DH, Clancy K, Peterson TC, Gross CA, Voigt CA. Mol Syst Biol. 2013 Oct 29;9:702. doi: 10.1038/msb.2013.58. PubMed 24169405.
Backbone
  Vector backbone: pVRa
  Vector type: Bacterial Expression, Synthetic Biology
Growth in bacteria
  Bacterial resistance: Ampicillin, 100 μg/mL
  Growth temperature: 37°C
  Growth strain: DH10B
  Copy number: Low Copy
Gene/Insert
  Gene/Insert name: ECF33_375
  Species: Bradyrhizobium japonicum USDA 110
  Mutation: Codon optimized for E.coli
  Promoter: pT7-lacO
  Tag / fusion protein: His6-PreScission (N terminal on backbone)
  Cloning method: Restriction Enzyme; 5′ cloning site NdeI (not destroyed); 3′ cloning site HindIII (not destroyed)
  Sequencing primers: 5′ CGATATAGGCGCCAGCAAC; 3′ CAGCAGCCAACTCAGCTTC
Terms and licenses: Academic/Nonprofit Terms; Industry Terms: Not Available to Industry
How to cite: pVRa33_375 was a gift from Christopher Voigt (Addgene plasmid # 49691 ; http://n2t.net/addgene:49691 ; RRID:Addgene_49691)
