>Addgene plasmid #49691 | pVRa33_375 | depositor partial sequence | sequence record 74060 | ECF gene
ATGACCCAGGCAGCAAGTGATGAAATTCTGATTGCACGTATTGCACAGGGTGATCGTCTGGCAATGCAGG
TTCTGTATGGTCGTCATCATGTTCGTGTTTATCGTTTTGGTCTGCGTCTGGTTCGTGATGAACAGGCAGC
AGAAGATCTGATTAGCGAAGTTTTTCTGGATGTTTGGCGTCAGGCAGGTAAATTTGAAGGTCGTAGCGCA
GTTAGCACCTGGCTGCTGGCAATTACCCGTTTTAAAGCACTGAGCGCACTGCGTCGTCGTAAAGATTTTG
AACTGGATGAAGATGCAGCCAATGCAATTGAAGATACCAGCGATAATCCGGAAACCGTTGTTCAGAAAAA
AGATACCTCTGAAGCACTGCGTGAATGTCTGACCGGTCTGAGTCCGGAACATCGTGAAATTGTTGATCTG
GTGTACTATCACGAGAAAAGCGTTGAAGAAGTGGCAGAAATCGTTGGTATTCCGGAAAATACCGTTAAAA
CCCGTCTGTTTTATGCCCGTAAAAAACTGGCAGAACTGCTGAAAGCAGCCGGTGTTGAACGTGGTTGGCC
GTAA
