>Addgene plasmid #49691 | pVRa33_375 | depositor partial sequence | sequence record 74061 | pVRa backbone
GGATCCAAGCTTGCGGCCGCACTCGAGCACCACCACCACCACCACTGAGATCCGGCTGCTAACAAAGCCC
GAAAGGAAGCTGAGTTGGCTGCTGCCACCGCTGAGCAATAACTAGCATAACCCCTTGGGGCCTCTAAACG
GGTCTTGAGGGGTTTTTTGCTGAAAGGAGGAACTATATCCGGATTGGCGAATGGG
[124 nt withheld, positions 196-319]
C
[91 nt withheld, positions 321-411]
A
[49 nt withheld, positions 413-461]
CCTTTGACGTTGGAGTCCACGTTCTTT
[37 nt withheld, positions 489-525]
ACCCTATCTCGGTCTATTCTTTTGATTTATAAGGGATTTTGCCGATTTCGGCCTATTGGTTAAAAAATGA
GCTGATTTAACAAAAATTTAACGCGAATTTTAACAAAATATTAACGTTTACAATTTCAGGTGGCACTTTT
CGGGGAAATGTGCGCGGAACCCCTATTTGTTTATTTTTCTAAATACATTCAAATATGTATCCGCTCATGA
GACAATAACCCTGATAAATGCTTCAATAATATTGAAAAAGGAAGAGTATGAGTATTCAACATTTCCGTGT
CGCCCTTATTCCCTTTTTTGCGGCATTTTGCCTTCCTGTTTTTGCTCACCCAGAAACGCTGGTGAAAGTA
AAAGATGCTGAAGATCAGTTGGGTGCACGAGTGGGTTACATCGAACTGGATCTCAACAGCGGTAAGATCC
TTGAGAGTTTTCGCCCCGAAGAACGTTTTCCAATGATGAGCACTTTTAAAGTTCTGCTATGTGGCGCGGT
ATTATCCCGTATTGACGCCGGGCAAGAGCAACTCGGTCGCCGCATACACTATTCTCAGAATGACTTGGTT
GAGTACTCACCAGTCACAGAAAAGCATCTTACGGATGGCATGACAGTAAGAGAATTATGCAGTGCTGCCA
TAACCATGAGTGATAACACTGCGGCCAACTTACTTCTGACAACGATCGGAGGACCGAAGGAGCTAACCGC
TTTTTTGCACAACATGGGGGATCATGTAACTCGCCTTGATCGTTGGGAACCGGAGCTGAATGAAGCCATA
CCAAACGACGAGCGTGACACCACGATGCCTGCAGCAATGGCAACAACGTTGCGCAAACTATTAACTGGCG
AACTACTTACTCTAGCTTCCCGGCAACAATTAATAGACTGGATGGAGGCGGATAAAGTTGCAGGACCACT
TCTGCGCTCGGCCCTTCCGGCTGGCTGGTTTATTGCTGATAAATCTGGAGCCGGTGAGCGTGGGTCTCGC
GGTATCATTGCAGCACTGGGGCCAGATGGTAAGCCCTCCCGTATCGTAGTTATCTACACGACGGGGAGTC
AGGCAACTATGGATGAACGAAATAGACAGATCGCTGAGATAGGTGCCTCACTGATTAAGCATTGGTAACT
GTCAGACCAAGTTTACTCATATATACTTTAGATTGATTTAAAACTTCATTTTTAATTTAAAAGGATCTAG
GTGAAGATCCTTTTTGATAATCTCATGACCAAAATCCCTTAACGTGAGTTTTCGTTCCACTGAGCGTCAG
ACCCCGTAGAAAAGATCAAAGGATCTTCTTGAGATCCTTTTTTTCTGCGCGTAATCTGCTGCTTGCAAAC
AAAAAAACCACCGCTACCAGCGGTGGTTTGTTTGCCGGATCAAGAGCTACCAACTCTTTTTCCGAAGGTA
ACTGGCTTCAGCAGAGCGCAGATACCAAATACTGTCCTTCTAGTGTAGCCGTAGTTAGGCCACCACTTCA
AGAACTCTGTAGCACCGCCTACATACCTCGCTCTGCTAATCCTGTTACCAGTGGCTGCTGCCAGTGGCGA
TAAGTCGTGTCTTACCGGGTTGGACTCAAGACGATAGTTACCGGATAAGGCGCAGCGGTCGGGCTGAACG
GGGGGTTCGTGCACACAGCCCAGCTTGGAGCGAACGACCTACACCGAACTGAGATACCTACAGCGTGAGC
TATGAGAAAGCGCCACGCTTCCCGAAGGGAGAAAGGCGGACAGGTATCCGGTAAGCGGCAGGGTCGGAAC
AGGAGAGCGCACGAGGGAGCTTCCAGGGGGAAACGCCTGGTATCTTTATAGTCCTGTCGGGTTTCGCCAC
CTCTGACTTGAGCGTCGATTTTTGTGATGCTCGTCAGGGGGGCGGAGCCTATGGAAAAACGCCAGCAACG
CGGCCTTTTTACGGTTCCTGGCCTTTTGCTGGCCTTTTGCTCACATGTTCTTTCCTGCGTTATCCCCTGA
TTCTGTGGATAACCGTATTACCGCCTTTGAGTGAGCTGATACCGCTCGCCGCAGCCGAACGACCGAGCGC
AGCGAGTCAGTGAGCGAGGAAGCGGAAGAGCGCCTGATGCGGTATTTTCTCCTTACGCATCTGTGCGGTA
TTTCACACCGCATATATGGTGCACTCTCAGTACAATCTGCTCTGATGCCGCATAGTTAAGCCAGTATACA
CTCCGCTATCGCTACGTGACTGGGTCATGGCTGCGCCCCGACACCCGCCAACACCCGCTGACGCGCCCTG
ACGGGCTTGTCTGCTCCCGGCATCCGCTTACAGACAAGCTGTGACCGTCTCCGGGAGCTGCATGTGTCAG
AGGTTTTCACCGTCATCACCGAAACGCGCGAGGCAGCTGCGGTAAAGCTCATCAGCGTGGTCGTGAAGCG
ATTCACAGATGTCTGCCTGTTCATCCGCGTCCAGCTCGTTGAGTTTCTCCAGAAGCGTTAATGTCTGGCT
TCTGATAAAGCGGGCCATGTTAAGGGCGGTTTTTTCCTGTTTGGTCACTGATGCCTCCGTGTAAGGGGGA
TTTCTGTTCATGGGGGTAATGATACCGATGAAACGAGAGAGGATGCTCACGATACGGGTTACTGATGATG
AACATGCCCGGTTACTGGAACGTTGTGAGGGTAAACAACTGGCGGTATGGATGCGGCGGGACCAGAGAAA
AATCACTCAGGGTCAATGCCAGCGCTTCGTTAATACAGATGTAGGTGTTCCACAGGGTAGCCAGCAGCAT
CCTGCGATGCAGATCCGGAACATAATGGTGCAGGGCGCTGACTTCCGCGTTTCCAGACTTTACGAAACAC
GGAAACCGAAGACCATTCATGTTGTTGCTCAGGTCGCAGACGTTTTGCAGCAGCAGTCGCTTCACGTTCG
CTCGCGTATCGGTGATTCATTCTGCTAACCAGTAAGGCAACCCCGCCAGCCTAGCCGGGTCCTCAACGAC
AGGAGCACGATCATGCGCACCCGTGGGGCCGCCATGCCGGCGATAATGGCCTGCTTCTCGCCGAAACGTT
TGGTGGCGGGACCAGTGACGAAGGCTTGAGCGAGGGCGTGCAAGATTCCGAATACCGCAAGCGACAGGCC
GATCATCGTCGCGCTCCAGCGAAAGCGGTCCTCGCCGAAAATGACCCAGAGCGCTGCCGGCACCTGTCCT
ACGAGTTGCATGATAAAGAAGACAGTCATAAGTGCGGCGACGATAGTCATGCCCCGCGCCCACCGGAAGG
AGCTGACTGGGTTGAAGGCTCTCAAGGGCATCGGTCGAGATCCCGGTGCCTAATGAGTGAGCTAACTTAC
ATTAATTGCGTTGCGCTCACTGCCCGCTTTCCAGTCGGGAAACCTGTCGTGCCAGCTGCATTAATGAATC
GGCCAACGCGCGGGGAGAGGCGGTTTGCGTATTGGGCGCCAGGGTGGTTTTTCTTTTCACCAGTGAGACG
GGCAACAGCTGATTGCCCTTCACCGCCTGGCCCTGAGAGAGTTGCAGCAAGCGGTCCACGCTGGTTTGCC
CCAGCAGGCGAAAATCCTGTTTGATGGTGGTTAACGGCGGGATATAACATGAGCTGTCTTCGGTATCGTC
GTATCCCACTACCGAGATATCCGCACCAACGCGCAGCCCGGACTCGGTAATGGCGCGCATTGCGCCCAGC
GCCATCTGATCGTTGGCAACCAGCATCGCAGTGGGAACGATGCCCTCATTCAGCATTTGCATGGTTTGTT
GAAAACCGGACATGGCACTCCAGTCGCCTTCCCGTTCCGCTATCGGCTGAATTTGATTGCGAGTGAGATA
TTTATGCCAGCCAGCCAGACGCAGACGCGCCGAGACAGAACTTAATGGGCCCGCTAACAGCGCGATTTGC
TGGTGACCCAATGCGACCAGATGCTCCACGCCCAGTCGCGTACCGTCTTCATGGGAGAAAATAATACTGT
TGATGGGTGTCTGGTCAGAGACATCAAGAAATAACGCCGGAACATTAGTGCAGGCAGCTTCCACAGCAAT
GGCATCCTGGTCATCCAGCGGATAGTTAATGATCAGCCCACTGACGCGTTGCGCGAGAAGATTGTGCACC
GCCGCTTTACAGGCTTCGACGCCGCTTCGTTCTACCATCGACACCACCACGCTGGCACCCAGTTGATCGG
CGCGAGATTTAATCGCCGCGACAATTTGCGACGGCGCGTGCAGGGCCAGACTGGAGGTGGCAACGCCAAT
CAGCAACGACTGTTTGCCCGCCAGTTGTTGTGCCACGCGGTTGGGAATGTAATTCAGCTCCGCCATCGCC
GCTTCCACTTTTTCCCGCGTTTTCGCAGAAACGTGGCTGGCCTGGTTCACCACGCGGGAAACGGTCTGAT
AAGAGACACCGGCATACTCTGCGACATCGTATAACGTTACTGGTTTCACATTCACCACCCTGAATTGACT
CTCTTCCGGGCGCTATCATGCCATACCGCGAAAGGTTTTGCGCCATTCGATGGTGTCCGGGATCTCGACG
CTCTCCCTTATGCGACTCCTGCATTAGGAAGCAGCCCAGTAGTAGGTTGAGGCCGTTGAGCACCGCCGCC
GCAAGGAATGGTGCATGCAAGGAGATGGCGCCCAACAGTCCCCCGGCCACGGGGCCTGCCACCATACCCA
CGCCGAAACAAGCGCTCATGAGCCCGAAGTGGCGAGCCCGATCTTCCCCATCGGTGATGTCGGCGATATA
GGCGCCAGCAACCGCACCTGTGGCGCCGGTGATGCCGGCCACGATGCGTCCGGCGTAGAGGATCGAGATC
TCGATCCCGCGAAATTAATACGACTCACTATAGGGGAATTGTGAGCGGATAACAATTCCCCTCTAGAAAT
AATTTTGTTTAACTTTAAGAAGGAGATATACCATGGGCAGCAGCCATCATCATCATCATCACAGCAGCGG
CCTGGAAGTTCTGTTCCAGGGGCCCCAT
