>Addgene plasmid #49691 | pVRa33_375 | addgene partial sequence | sequence record 77274 | pBRrevBam 5'-GGTGATGTCGGCGATATAGG-3'
CGGTGATGCCGGCCACGATGCGTCCGGCGTAGAGGATCGAGATCTCGATCCCGCGAAATTAATACGACTC
ACTATAGGGGAATTGTGAGCGGATAACAATTCCCCTCTAGAAATAATTTTGTTTAACTTTAAGAAGGAGA
TATACCATGGGCAGCAGCCATCATCATCATCATCACAGCAGCGGCCTGGAAGTTCTGTTCCAGGGGCCCC
ATATGACCCAGGCAGCAAGTGATGAAATTCTGATTGCACGTATTGCACAGGGTGATCGTCTGGCAATGCA
GGTTCTGTATGGTCGTCATCATGTTCGTGTTTATCGTTTTGGTCTGCGTCTGGTTCGTGATGAACAGGCA
GCAGAAGATCTGATTAGCGAAGTTTTTCTGGATGTTTGGCGTCAGGCAGGTAAATTTGAAGGTCGTAGCG
CAGTTAGCACCTGGCTGCTGGCAATTACCCGTTTTAAAGCACTGAGCGCACTGCGTCGTCGTAAAGATTT
TGAACTGGATGAAGATGCAGCCAATGCAATTGAAGATACCAGCGATAATCCGGAAACCGTTGTTCAGAAA
AAAGATACCTCTGAAGCACTGCGTGAATGTCTGACCGGTCTGAGTCCGGAACATCGTGAAATTGTTGATC
TGGTGTACTATCACGAGAAAAGCGTTGAAGAAGTGGCAGAAATCGTTGGTATTCCGGAAAATACCGTTAA
AACCCGTCTGTTTTATGCCCGTAAAAAACTGGCAGAACTGCTGAAAGCAGCCGGTGTTGAACGTGGTTGG
CCGTAAGGATCCAAGCTTGCGGCCGCACTCGAGCACCACCACCACCACCACTGAGATCCGGCTGCTAACA
AAGCCCGAAAGGAAGCTGAGTTGGCTGCTGCCACCGCTGAGCAATAACTAGCATAACCCCTTGGGGCCTC
TAAACGGGTCTTGAGGGGTTTTTTGCTGAAAGGAGGAACTATAT
